Addgene plasmid #194859: GFP-RAPH1ΔTBS
Purpose: Express eGFP-RAPH1 lacking the TBS domain (RAPH1 aa 2-92 deleted) in mammalian cells.
Depositing lab: Guillaume Jacquemet. Publication: Myosin-X recruits lamellipodin to filopodia tips. Popovic A, Miihkinen M, Ghimire S, Saup R, Gronloh MLB, Ball NJ, Goult BT, Ivaska J, Jacquemet G. J Cell Sci. 2023 Mar 1;136(5):jcs260574. doi: 10.1242/jcs.260574. Epub 2023 Mar 2. PubMed 36861887.
Backbone
  Vector backbone: EGFPC1
  Vector type: Mammalian Expression
Growth in bacteria
  Bacterial resistance: Kanamycin, 50 μg/mL
  Growth temperature: 37°C
  Growth strain: DH5alpha
  Copy number: High Copy
Gene/Insert
  Gene/Insert name: RAPH1 (alt name: Lamellipodin)
  Species: H. sapiens (human)
  Mutation: RAPH1 with amino acids 2-92 deleted
  Entrez Gene: RAPH1 (a.k.a. ALS2CR18, ALS2CR9, LPD, PREL-2, PREL2, RMO1, RalGDS/AF-6)
  Promoter: CMV
  Tag / fusion protein: eGFP (N terminal on backbone)
  Cloning method: Unknown
  Sequencing primers: 5′ EGFP-C
Resource information
  A portion of this plasmid was derived from a plasmid made by: The original EGFP-Lpd plasmid was kindly provided by Matthias Krause (King’s College London).
Terms and licenses: Academic/Nonprofit Terms; Industry Terms: Not Available to Industry
Depositor comments: The GFP-RAPH1ΔTBS (RAPH1 aa 2-92 deleted) construct was created by inserting a custom gene block (IDT) in the EGFP-Lpd plasmid using the XhoI/HindIII sites.
How to cite: GFP-RAPH1ΔTBS was a gift from Guillaume Jacquemet (Addgene plasmid # 194859 ; http://n2t.net/addgene:194859 ; RRID:Addgene_194859)
