[The description below was written by a language model from this plasmid's Addgene catalogue record and pLannotate feature annotations shown in this document.]
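Description:
GFP-RAPH1ΔTBS is a mammalian expression plasmid of about 8.2 kb built on the EGFPC1 backbone. It produces human RAPH1 (lamellipodin, Lpd) fused at its N-terminus to EGFP. The human CMV immediate-early enhancer and promoter drive the EGFP coding sequence, which continues through a short remnant of the multiple cloning site into the RAPH1 open reading frame. An SV40 polyadenylation signal terminates the transcript. The RAPH1 insert carries a deletion of amino acids 2-92, which the record describes as removing the TBS domain; it does not expand that abbreviation. According to the depositor, the mutant was made by inserting a custom synthetic gene block between the XhoI and HindIII sites of an existing EGFP-Lpd plasmid.

The plasmid is maintained in E. coli at high copy number through a ColE1/pUC-type origin and is selected with kanamycin. The Tn5 NeoR/KanR aminoglycoside phosphotransferase gene sits behind tandem bacterial (bla) and SV40 early promoters and is followed by an HSV TK poly(A) signal, so the same marker can also give G418 resistance in mammalian cells. An f1 origin is also present. The short annotated fragments of SV40 large T antigen, ble and bGH poly(A) appear to be backbone remnants or partial matches rather than functional elements.

The construct is intended for expressing and imaging fluorescently tagged RAPH1 lacking this N-terminal region in mammalian cells. The associated study concerns recruitment of lamellipodin to filopodia tips by myosin-X, where such a deletion mutant can be compared with the full-length fusion.
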