Features (pLannotate 1.2.2; 16 found; start..end, strand, type, name):
     61..364     +  enhancer       CMV enhancer: human cytomegalovirus immediate early enhancer
    365..568     +  promoter       CMV promoter: human cytomegalovirus (CMV) immediate early promoter
    613..1329    +  CDS            EGFP: EGFP is a basic (constitutively fluorescent) green fluorescent protein published in 1996, derived from Aequorea victoria. It is reported to be a rapidly-maturing weak dimer with moderate acid sensitivity.
   1330..1349    +  misc_feature   MCS (fragment): multiple cloning site
   1348..4827    +  CDS            RAPH1 (fragment): RAPH1_HUMAN - Also known as ALS2CR18, ALS2CR9, KIAA1681, LPD, PREL2, RMO1. Experimental evidence at protein level: Swiss-Prot protein existence level 1. Mediator of localized membrane signals. Implicated in the regulation of lamellipodial dynamics. Negatively regulates cell adhesion. From Homo sapiens (Human).
   4845..4868    +  misc_feature   MCS (fragment): multiple cloning site
   4880..4964    +  CDS            large T antigen (fragment): large T antigen from SV40 (simian virus 40)
   4987..5108    +  polyA_signal   SV40 poly(A) signal: SV40 polyadenylation signal
   5142..5570    -  rep_origin     f1 ori (sequence partly withheld): f1 bacteriophage origin of replication; arrow indicates direction of (+) strand synthesis
   5597..5701    +  promoter       AmpR promoter: bla
   5703..6060    +  promoter       SV40 promoter: SV40 enhancer and early promoter
   6095..6889    +  CDS            NeoR/KanR: aminoglycoside phosphotransferase from Tn5; aph(3')-II (or nptII); confers resistance to neomycin, kanamycin, and G418 (Geneticin®)
   6910..7062    +  CDS            ble (fragment): BLE_KLEPN - Experimental evidence at protein level: Swiss-Prot protein existence level 1. Binding protein with a strong affinity to the bleomycin family of antibiotics. Binds to CL990; an antimitotic-antibiotic compound. From Klebsiella pneumoniae.
   7121..7168    +  polyA_signal   HSV TK poly(A) signal: herpes simplex virus thymidine kinase polyadenylation signal (Cole and Stacy, 1985)
   7259..7275    -  polyA_signal   bGH poly(A) signal (fragment): bovine growth hormone polyadenylation signal
   7497..8085    +  rep_origin     ori: high-copy-number ColE1/pMB1/pBR322/pUC origin of replication
>Addgene plasmid #194859 | GFP-RAPH1ΔTBS | addgene full sequence | sequence record 388852 | Addgene NGS Result
TAGTTATTAATAGTAATCAATTACGGGGTCATTAGTTCATAGCCCATATATGGAGTTCCGCGTTACATAA
CTTACGGTAAATGGCCCGCCTGGCTGACCGCCCAACGACCCCCGCCCATTGACGTCAATAATGACGTATG
TTCCCATAGTAACGCCAATAGGGACTTTCCATTGACGTCAATGGGTGGAGTATTTACGGTAAACTGCCCA
CTTGGCAGTACATCAAGTGTATCATATGCCAAGTACGCCCCCTATTGACGTCAATGACGGTAAATGGCCC
GCCTGGCATTATGCCCAGTACATGACCTTATGGGACTTTCCTACTTGGCAGTACATCTACGTATTAGTCA
TCGCTATTACCATGGTGATGCGGTTTTGGCAGTACATCAATGGGCGTGGATAGCGGTTTGACTCACGGGG
ATTTCCAAGTCTCCACCCCATTGACGTCAATGGGAGTTTGTTTTGGCACCAAAATCAACGGGACTTTCCA
AAATGTCGTAACAACTCCGCCCCATTGACGCAAATGGGCGGTAGGCGTGTACGGTGGGAGGTCTATATAA
GCAGAGCTGGTTTAGTGAACCGTCAGATCCGCTAGCGCTACCGGTCGCCACCATGGTGAGCAAGGGCGAG
GAGCTGTTCACCGGGGTGGTGCCCATCCTGGTCGAGCTGGACGGCGACGTAAACGGCCACAAGTTCAGCG
TGTCCGGCGAGGGCGAGGGCGATGCCACCTACGGCAAGCTGACCCTGAAGTTCATCTGCACCACCGGCAA
GCTGCCCGTGCCCTGGCCCACCCTCGTGACCACCCTGACCTACGGCGTGCAGTGCTTCAGCCGCTACCCC
GACCACATGAAGCAGCACGACTTCTTCAAGTCCGCCATGCCCGAAGGCTACGTCCAGGAGCGCACCATCT
TCTTCAAGGACGACGGCAACTACAAGACCCGCGCCGAGGTGAAGTTCGAGGGCGACACCCTGGTGAACCG
CATCGAGCTGAAGGGCATCGACTTCAAGGAGGACGGCAACATCCTGGGGCACAAGCTGGAGTACAACTAC
AACAGCCACAACGTCTATATCATGGCCGACAAGCAGAAGAACGGCATCAAGGTGAACTTCAAGATCCGCC
ACAACATCGAGGACGGCAGCGTGCAGCTCGCCGACCACTACCAGCAGAACACCCCCATCGGCGACGGCCC
CGTGCTGCTGCCCGACAACCACTACCTGAGCACCCAGTCCGCCCTGAGCAAAGACCCCAACGAGAAGCGC
GATCACATGGTCCTGCTGGAGTTCGTGACCGCCGCCGGGATCACTCTCGGCATGGACGAGCTGTACAAGT
CCGGACTCAGATCTCGAGCCGCGATGTGCTCTATAGAGCAGGAGCTCAGCAGCATTGGTTCAGGAAACAG
TAAGCGTCAAATCACAGAAACGAAAGCTACTCAGAAATTGCCTGTTAGCCGACATACATTGAAACATGGC
ACCTTGAAAGGATTATCTTCTTCATCTAATAGGATAGCTAAACCTTCCCATGCCAGCTACTCCTTGGACG
ACGTCACTGCACAGTTAGAACAGGCCTCTTTGAGTATGGATGAGGCTGCTCAGCAATCTGTACTAGAAGA
TACTAAACCCTTAGTAACTAATCAGCACAGAAGAACCGCGTCAGCAGGCACAGTGAGTGATGCTGAAGTA
CACTCTATTAGTAATTCCTCCCATTCCAGCATCACTTCCGCAGCCTCCAGCATGGACTCTTTGGATATTG
ATAAAGTAACACGCCCTCAAGAGCTGGATTTGACACATCAAGGGCAGCCAATTACTGAGGAAGAACAGGC
AGCAAAATTGAAAGCTGAGAAGATCAGAGTTGCCCTAGAGAAAATTAAAGAGGCACAAGTGAAAAAGCTG
GTGATCAGAGTCCACATGTCTGATGACAGTTCTAAAACAATGATGGTGGATGAGAGGCAGACAGTAAGAC
AAGTACTGGATAACCTGATGGACAAATCCCACTGCGGTTATAGTTTAGACTGGTCACTGGTAGAAACCGT
TTCTGAATTACAAATGGAGAGAATCTTTGAAGACCATGAAAACTTGGTTGAAAATCTTCTTAATTGGACA
AGAGATAGCCAAAACAAGCTTATATTTATGGAGCGTATAGAAAAATATGCACTTTTCAAAAACCCACAGA
ATTATCTTTTGGGGAAAAAGGAAACAGCTGAGATGGCAGATAGAAACAAAGAAGTCCTCTTGGAGGAATG
TTTTTGTGGAAGTTCTGTAACTGTACCAGAAATTGAAGGAGTCCTTTGGTTGAAGGATGATGGCAAGAAG
TCCTGGAAAAAGCGTTATTTTCTCTTGCGAGCATCTGGTATCTACTATGTTCCCAAAGGAAAAGCAAAGG
TCTCTCGGGATCTGGTGTGCTTTCTCCAGCTGGATCATGTCAACGTTTATTATGGCCAGGACTATCGGAA
CAAATACAAAGCACCTACAGACTATTGTCTGGTGCTGAAGCATCCACAAATCCAGAAGAAATCTCAATAT
ATCAAATACCTTTGTTGTGATGATGTGAGGACACTGCATCAGTGGGTCAATGGGATCCGCATTGCAAAGT
ATGGGAAGCAGCTCTATATGAACTACCAAGAAGCCTTGAAGAGGACAGAGTCAGCCTATGATTGGACTTC
CTTATCCAGCTCCAGCATTAAATCGGGATCCAGTTCTTCCAGCATCCCAGAGTCTCAGTCAAACCACTCC
AATCAGTCTGATAGCGGAGTTTCTGACACCCAGCCAGCAGGACACGTCCGTTCCCAGAGCATTGTGAGCT
CCGTATTCTCTGAAGCCTGGAAACGAGGCACTCAGTTGGAAGAGTCCAGCAAGGCCAGAATGGAGTCTAT
GAATCGGCCCTACACTTCACTTGTGCCCCCTTTATCCCCGCAACCTAAGATAGTCACCCCCTACACTGCT
TCACAGCCTTCACCACCTCTACCTCCTCCGCCACCCCCACCTCCTCCTCCACCACCCCCTCCACCACCCC
CTCCTCCCCCACTCCCCAGCCAGTCTGCACCTTCTGCAGGCTCAGCAGCCCCAATGTTCGTCAAGTACAG
CACAATAACACGGCTACAGAATGCGTCTCAGCATTCAGGGGCCCTGTTTAAGCCGCCAACACCCCCAGTG
ATGCAGTCACAGTCAGTGAAGCCTCAGATCCTGGTACCCCCCAATGGAGTTGTTCCACCACCCCCTCCCC
CTCCTCCACCCCCAACCCCAGGCTCTGCCATGGCCCAGCTAAAGCCTGCACCGTGTGCCCCATCCCTTCC
ACAGTTCAGTGCCCCGCCTCCTCCACTGAAGATCCATCAAGTTCAGCATATTACTCAGGTGGCTCCCCCA
ACACCCCCCCCACCTCCTCCTATCCCTGCACCCCTCCCTCCCCAAGCTCCCCCAAAACCCCTTGTGACCA
TCCCCGCACCAACCAGCACCAAGACTGTGGCACCTGTTGTGACTCAAGCTGCACCACCCACACCTACTCC
TCCAGTGCCCCCAGCAAAAAAGCAGCCAGCTTTCCCTGCTTCTTACATTCCACCCTCTCCCCCTACCCCT
CCTGTTCCAGTACCCCCGCCAACATTACCCAAGCAACAGAGCTTCTGTGCAAAACCCCCTCCCTCTCCAC
TGTCACCGGTGCCCTCGGTCGTGAAGCAGATAGCCAGCCAGTTTCCACCCCCTCCAACTCCCCCTGCCAT
GGAATCTCAGCCCTTAAAGCCTGTCCCAGCAAATGTAGCTCCACAGTCCCCTCCTGCAGTAAAAGCAAAG
CCCAAGTGGCAGCCCAGCTCCATCCCAGTCCCTTCTCCGGACTTCCCTCCTCCCCCTCCTGAAAGCAGCC
TGGTGTTTCCTCCTCCACCCCCATCACCTGTCCCAGCCCCACCACCGCCACCTCCACCCACAGCTTCTCC
TACCCCTGACAAAAGTGGATCTCCAGGCAAAAAGACCAGTAAGACGTCCAGCCCTGGGGGAAAGAAACCA
CCCCCAACCCCACAGCGCAACTCCAGCATTAAATCCAGCAGTGGTGCAGAGCACCCCGAGCCCAAGAGAC
CCTCGGTGGACAGTCTAGTCAGCAAGTTTACACCGCCAGCAGAATCAGGGTCTCCCAGCAAGGAGACCCT
ACCACCTCCTGCAGCACCCCCCAAGCCTGGAAAACTCAATCTTTCTGGAGTCAACCTTCCTGGAGTTCTC
CAACAAGGGTGTGTGTCAGCAAAAGCCCCTGTTCTGAGTGGGCGTGGAAAGGACTCCGTGGTGGAATTTC
CTTCTCCTCCATCCGATTCTGATTTTCCACCCCCTCCACCTGAAACAGACCTTCCTCTGCCCCCCATTGA
GATTCCAGCAGTTTTCTCGGGAAACACCTCTCCAAAAGTGGCAGTCGTTAATCCTCAACCACAACAATGG
TCTAAAATGTCAGTGAAGAAGGCCCCTCCACCCACACGACCCAAACGGAATGATAGCACCCGCCTCACTC
AAGCTGAGATTTCTGAGCAGCCAACAATGGCCACAGTTGTGCCACAAGTGCCCACCTCTCCCAAATCCAG
CCTTAGTGTCCAGCCTGGATTCCTGGCTGACCTCAACAGGACACTGCAACGAAAGTCCATCACTCGGCAC
GGCTCACTCTCCTCCCGCATGTCCAGAGCAGAACCAACAGCCACCATGGATGATATGGCATTGCCTCCAC
CACCCCCTGAACTGCTGTCTGATCAACAGAAGGCTGGTTACGGAGGCAGTCATATATCAGGCTATGCAAC
GTTGCGGAGAGGACCCCCTCCTGCTCCCCCCAAAAGAGACCAGAACACCAAGCTCTCCAGAGACTGGTAG
CCACCATAGGACTTTACCGCGGGCCCGGGATCCACCGGATCTAGATAACTGATCATAATCAGCCATACCA
CATTTGTAGAGGTTTTACTTGCTTTAAAAAACCTCCCACACCTCCCCCTGAACCTGAAACATAAAATGAA
TGCAATTGTTGTTGTTAACTTGTTTATTGCAGCTTATAATGGTTACAAATAAAGCAATAGCATCACAAAT
TTCACAAATAAAGCATTTTTTTCACTGCATTCTAGTTGTGGTTTGTCCAAACTCATCAATGTATCTTAAC
GCGTAAATTGTAAGCGTTAATATTTTGTTAAAATTCGCGTTAAATTTTTGTTAAATCAGCTCATTTTTTA
ACCAATAGGCCGAAATCGGCAAAATCCCTTATAAATCAAAAGAATAGACCGAGATAGGGT
[37 nt withheld, positions 5241-5277]
AAAGAACGTGGACTCCAACGTCAAAGG
[49 nt withheld, positions 5305-5353]
T
[91 nt withheld, positions 5355-5445]
G
[124 nt withheld, positions 5447-5570]
CAGGTGGCACTTTTCGGGGAAATGTGCGCGGAACCCCTATTTGTTTATTTTTCTAAATACATTCAAATAT
GTATCCGCTCATGAGACAATAACCCTGATAAATGCTTCAATAATATTGAAAAAGGAAGAGTCCTGAGGCG
GAAAGAACCAGCTGTGGAATGTGTGTCAGTTAGGGTGTGGAAAGTCCCCAGGCTCCCCAGCAGGCAGAAG
TATGCAAAGCATGCATCTCAATTAGTCAGCAACCAGGTGTGGAAAGTCCCCAGGCTCCCCAGCAGGCAGA
AGTATGCAAAGCATGCATCTCAATTAGTCAGCAACCATAGTCCCGCCCCTAACTCCGCCCATCCCGCCCC
TAACTCCGCCCAGTTCCGCCCATTCTCCGCCCCATGGCTGACTAATTTTTTTTATTTATGCAGAGGCCGA
GGCCGCCTCGGCCTCTGAGCTATTCCAGAAGTAGTGAGGAGGCTTTTTTGGAGGCCTAGGCTTTTGCAAA
GATCGATCAAGAGACAGGATGAGGATCGTTTCGCATGATTGAACAAGATGGATTGCACGCAGGTTCTCCG
GCCGCTTGGGTGGAGAGGCTATTCGGCTATGACTGGGCACAACAGACAATCGGCTGCTCTGATGCCGCCG
TGTTCCGGCTGTCAGCGCAGGGGCGCCCGGTTCTTTTTGTCAAGACCGACCTGTCCGGTGCCCTGAATGA
ACTGCAAGACGAGGCAGCGCGGCTATCGTGGCTGGCCACGACGGGCGTTCCTTGCGCAGCTGTGCTCGAC
GTTGTCACTGAAGCGGGAAGGGACTGGCTGCTATTGGGCGAAGTGCCGGGGCAGGATCTCCTGTCATCTC
ACCTTGCTCCTGCCGAGAAAGTATCCATCATGGCTGATGCAATGCGGCGGCTGCATACGCTTGATCCGGC
TACCTGCCCATTCGACCACCAAGCGAAACATCGCATCGAGCGAGCACGTACTCGGATGGAAGCCGGTCTT
GTCGATCAGGATGATCTGGACGAAGAGCATCAGGGGCTCGCGCCAGCCGAACTGTTCGCCAGGCTCAAGG
CGAGCATGCCCGACGGCGAGGATCTCGTCGTGACCCATGGCGATGCCTGCTTGCCGAATATCATGGTGGA
AAATGGCCGCTTTTCTGGATTCATCGACTGTGGCCGGCTGGGTGTGGCGGACCGCTATCAGGACATAGCG
TTGGCTACCCGTGATATTGCTGAAGAGCTTGGCGGCGAATGGGCTGACCGCTTCCTCGTGCTTTACGGTA
TCGCCGCTCCCGATTCGCAGCGCATCGCCTTCTATCGCCTTCTTGACGAGTTCTTCTGAGCGGGACTCTG
GGGTTCGAAATGACCGACCAAGCGACGCCCAACCTGCCATCACGAGATTTCGATTCCACCGCCGCCTTCT
ATGAAAGGTTGGGCTTCGGAATCGTTTTCCGGGACGCCGGCTGGATGATCCTCCAGCGCGGGGATCTCAT
GCTGGAGTTCTTCGCCCACCCTAGGGGGAGGCTAACTGAAACACGGAAGGAGACAATACCGGAAGGAACC
CGCGCTATGACGGCAATAAAAAGACAGAATAAAACGCACGGTGTTGGGTCGTTTGTTCATAAACGCGGGG
TTCGGTCCCAGGGCTGGCACTCTGTCGATACCCCACCGAGACCCCATTGGGGCCAATACGCCCGCGTTTC
TTCCTTTTCCCCACCCCACCCCCCAAGTTCGGGTGAAGGCCCAGGGCTCGCAGCCAACGTCGGGGCGGCA
GGCCCTGCCATAGCCTCAGGTTACTCATATATACTTTAGATTGATTTAAAACTTCATTTTTAATTTAAAA
GGATCTAGGTGAAGATCCTTTTTGATAATCTCATGACCAAAATCCCTTAACGTGAGTTTTCGTTCCACTG
AGCGTCAGACCCCGTAGAAAAGATCAAAGGATCTTCTTGAGATCCTTTTTTTCTGCGCGTAATCTGCTGC
TTGCAAACAAAAAAACCACCGCTACCAGCGGTGGTTTGTTTGCCGGATCAAGAGCTACCAACTCTTTTTC
CGAAGGTAACTGGCTTCAGCAGAGCGCAGATACCAAATACTGTTCTTCTAGTGTAGCCGTAGTTAGGCCA
CCACTTCAAGAACTCTGTAGCACCGCCTACATACCTCGCTCTGCTAATCCTGTTACCAGTGGCTGCTGCC
AGTGGCGATAAGTCGTGTCTTACCGGGTTGGACTCAAGACGATAGTTACCGGATAAGGCGCAGCGGTCGG
GCTGAACGGGGGGTTCGTGCACACAGCCCAGCTTGGAGCGAACGACCTACACCGAACTGAGATACCTACA
GCGTGAGCTATGAGAAAGCGCCACGCTTCCCGAAGGGAGAAAGGCGGACAGGTATCCGGTAAGCGGCAGG
GTCGGAACAGGAGAGCGCACGAGGGAGCTTCCAGGGGGAAACGCCTGGTATCTTTATAGTCCTGTCGGGT
TTCGCCACCTCTGACTTGAGCGTCGATTTTTGTGATGCTCGTCAGGGGGGCGGAGCCTATGGAAAAACGC
CAGCAACGCGGCCTTTTTACGGTTCCTGGCCTTTTGCTGGCCTTTTGCTCACATGTTCTTTCCTGCGTTA
TCCCCTGATTCTGTGGATAACCGTATTACCGCCATGCAT
